Addgene plasmid #38829: AK2
Purpose: Bacterial expression for structure determination; may not be full ORF
Depositing lab: Nicola Burgess-Brown. Depositing organization: University of Oxford.
Backbone
  Vector backbone: pNIC28-Bsa4
  Backbone manufacturer: SGC
  Vector type: Bacterial Expression
Growth in bacteria
  Bacterial resistance: Kanamycin, 50 μg/mL
  Growth temperature: 37°C
  Growth strain: Mach1
  Copy number: Low Copy
Gene/Insert
  Gene/Insert name: AK2 (alt names: adenylate kinase 2 [isoform a]; PDB:2C9Y)
  Species: H. sapiens (human)
  Insert size (bp): 814
  Entrez Gene: AK2 (a.k.a. ADK2)
  Tag / fusion protein: His Tev (N terminal on insert)
  Cloning method: Ligation Independent Cloning
  Sequencing primers: 5′ T7; 3′ T7-term
Terms and licenses: Academic/Nonprofit Terms; Industry Terms: Not Available to Industry
How to cite: AK2 was a gift from Nicola Burgess-Brown (Addgene plasmid # 38829 ; http://n2t.net/addgene:38829 ; RRID:Addgene_38829)
