[The description below was written by a language model from this plasmid's Addgene catalogue record.]
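Description:
AK2 is a bacterial expression plasmid built on the pNIC28-Bsa4 backbone from the SGC, carrying a human adenylate kinase 2 (isoform a) coding fragment of about 814 bp. It is propagated in E. coli under kanamycin selection and is recorded as low copy. The record does not list the origin of replication or any annotated feature table, so backbone details beyond these fields are not documented here.

The insert was introduced by ligation-independent cloning and is fused at its N terminus to a His tag followed by a TEV protease site. This arrangement allows the recombinant protein to be captured by immobilised metal affinity chromatography and the tag then to be removed by TEV cleavage, leaving near-native protein. The promoter is not stated explicitly, but the recommended sequencing primers are T7 and T7-terminator, which indicates that the insert sits between T7 promoter and terminator elements. Expression would therefore be expected to rely on a host strain supplying T7 RNA polymerase, whereas the listed Mach1 strain serves for cloning and propagation.

The stated purpose is bacterial production of protein for structure determination, and the record associates the construct with a deposited crystal structure of AK2. It also cautions that the insert may not represent the full open reading frame, as is common for constructs whose boundaries were chosen to favour soluble, crystallisable protein. Users who need the complete coding sequence should check the insert boundaries. Distribution is limited to academic and nonprofit users.
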