>Addgene plasmid #38829 | AK2 | depositor partial sequence | sequence record 48886 | AK2 sequence 814 bps
ATGCACCATCATCATCATCATTCTTCTGGTGTAGATCTGGGTACCGAGAACCTGTACTTCCAATCCATGG
CTCCCAGCGTGCCAGCGGCAGAACCCGAGTATCCTAAA
[654 nt withheld, positions 109-762]
AAAGACTTGGTTATGTTTATCTTGTGACAGTAAAGGTGGATACGGATCCGAA
