>Addgene plasmid #38829 | AK2 | addgene partial sequence | sequence record 50302 | T7_term
TCTTCGGGCTTGTAGCAGCCGGATCTCAGTGGTGGTGGTGGTGGTGCTCGAGTGCGGCCGCAAGCTTGTC
GACGGAGCTCGAATTCGGATCCGTATCCACCTTTACTGTCACAAGATAAACATAACCAAGTCTTT
[654 nt withheld, positions 136-789]
TTTAGGATACTCGGGTTCTGCCGCTGGCACGCTGGGA
