>Addgene plasmid #38829 | AK2 | addgene partial sequence | sequence record 52713 | T7 5'-TAATACGACTCACTATAGGG-3'
TTTAAGAAGGAGATATACATATGCACCATCATCATCATCATTCTTCTGGTGTAGATCTGGGTACCGAGAA
CCTGTACTTCCAATCCATGGCTCCCAGCGTGCCAGCGGCAGAACCCGAGTATCCTAAA
[652 nt withheld, positions 129-780]
